>Addgene plasmid #250451 | pPR-1_1E_LD5T | addgene full sequence | sequence record 498454 | Addgene NGS Result
ACATTGAACTTTTCGACAAAATGCCAGAGCGTGACGTTGTTTCTTGGACCGCAATGATCTCTGGATATGC
ACAGAACGGTAGAATCGACGAAGCTAGAGAACTCTTCCGAGTTGTCTTCACGAAGTGGCTCTTCAGTGGA
CGAAAGGGCCTCGTGATACGCCTATTTTTATAGGTTAATGTCATGATAATAATGGTTTCTTAGACGTCAG
GTGGCACTTTTCGGGGAAATGTGCGCGGAACCCCTATTTGTTTATTTTTCTAAATACATTCAAATATGTA
TCCGCTCATGAGACAATAACCCTGATAAATGCTTCAATAATATTGAAAAAGGAAGAGTATGGCTAAAATG
AGAATATCACCGGAATTGAAAAAACTGATCGAAAAATACCGCTGCGTAAAAGATACGGAAGGAATGTCTC
CTGCTAAGGTATATAAGCTGGTGGGAGAAAATGAAAACCTATATTTAAAAATGACGGACAGCCGGTATAA
AGGGACCACCTATGATGTGGAACGGGAAAAGGACATGATGCTATGGCTGGAAGGAAAGCTGCCTGTTCCA
AAGGTCCTGCACTTTGAACGGCATGATGGCTGGAGCAATCTGCTCATGAGTGAGGCCGATGGCGTCCTTT
GCTCGGAAGAGTATGAAGATGAACAAAGCCCTGAAAAGATTATCGAGCTGTATGCGGAGTGCATCAGGCT
CTTTCACTCCATCGACATATCGGATTGTCCCTATACGAATAGCTTAGACAGCCGCTTAGCCGAATTGGAT
TACTTACTGAATAACGATCTGGCCGATGTGGATTGCGAAAACTGGGAAGAGGACACTCCATTTAAAGATC
CGCGCGAGCTGTATGATTTTTTAAAGACGGAAAAGCCCGAAGAGGAACTTGTCTTTTCCCACGGCGACCT
GGGAGACAGCAACATCTTTGTGAAAGATGGCAAAGTAAGTGGCTTTATTGATCTTGGGAGAAGCGGCAGG
GCGGACAAGTGGTATGACATTGCCTTCTGCGTCCGGTCGCTCAGGGAGGATATCGGGGAAGAACAGTATG
TCGAGCTATTTTTTGACTTACTGGGGATCAAGCCTGATTGGGAGAAAATAAAATATTATATTTTACTGGA
TGAATTGTTTTAGCTGTCAGACCAAGTTTACTCATATATACTTTAGATTGATTTAAAACTTCATTTTTAA
TTTAAAAGGATCTAGGTGAAGATCCTTTTTGATAATCTCATGACCAAAATCCCTTAACGTGAGTTTTCGT
TCCACTGAGCGTCAGACCCCGTAGAAAAGATCAAAGGATCTTCTTGAGATCCTTTTTTTCTGCGCGTAAT
CTGCTGCTTGCAAACAAAAAAACCACCGCTACCAGCGGTGGTTTGTTTGCCGGATCAAGAGCTACCAACT
CTTTTTCCGAAGGTAACTGGCTTCAGCAGAGCGCAGATACCAAATACTGTTCTTCTAGTGTAGCCGTAGT
TAGGCCACCACTTCAAGAACTCTGTAGCACCGCCTACATACCTCGCTCTGCTAATCCTGTTACCAGTGGC
TGCTGCCAGTGGCGATAAGTCGTGTCTTACCGGGTTGGACTCAAGACGATAGTTACCGGATAAGGCGCAG
CGGTCGGGCTGAACGGGGGGTTCGTGCACACAGCCCAGCTTGGAGCGAACGACCTACACCGAACTGAGAT
ACCTACAGCGTGAGCTATGAGAAAGCGCCACGCTTCCCGAAGGGAGAAAGGCGGACAGGTATCCGGTAAG
CGGCAGGGTCGGAACAGGAGAGCGCACGAGGGAGCTTCCAGGGGGAAACGCCTGGTATCTTTATAGTCCT
GTCGGGTTTCGCCACCTCTGACTTGAGCGTCGATTTTTGTGATGCTCGTCAGGGGGGCGGAGCCTATGGA
AAAACGCCAGCAACGCGGCCTTTTTACGGTTCCTGGCCTTTTGCTGGCCTTTTGCTCACATGTTCTTTCC
TGCGTTATCCCCTGATTCTGTGGATAACCGTATTACCGCCTTTGAGTGAGCTGATACCGCTCGCCGCAGC
CGAACGACCGAGCGCAGCGAGTCAGTGAGCGAGGAAGCGGAAGAGCGCCCAATACGCAAACCGCCTCTCC
CCGCGCGTTGGCCGATTCATTAATCACTCTGTGAAG
Features (pLannotate 1.2.2; 5 found; start..end, strand, type, name):
      9..146     +  CDS            PCMP-E50 (fragment): PP192_ARATH - Experimental evidence at transcript level: Swiss-Prot protein existence level 2. From Arabidopsis thaliana (Mouse-ear cress).
    234..338     +  promoter       AmpR promoter: bla
    339..1133    +  CDS            KanR: aminoglycoside phosphotransferase; aphA-3; confers resistance to kanamycin
   1304..1892    +  rep_origin     ori: high-copy-number ColE1/pMB1/pBR322/pUC origin of replication
   2075..2124    +  CDS            lacI (fragment): lac repressor; lacI; The lac repressor binds to the lac operator to inhibit transcription in E. coli. This inhibition can be relieved by adding lactose or isopropyl-β-D-thiogalactopyranoside (IPTG).
