[The description below was written by a language model from this plasmid's Addgene catalogue record and pLannotate feature annotations shown in this document.]
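Description:
pPR-1_1E_LD5T is a small (about 2.1 kb) synthetic-biology part plasmid built on the pAGM1311 backbone, a vector used in the MoClo/Golden Gate cloning system. It is one of 42 modules in the GRASP kit, a library for assembling synthetic pentatricopeptide repeat (sPPR) RNA-binding proteins. The plasmid is maintained in E. coli at high copy through a ColE1/pUC-type origin of replication. Selection is with kanamycin, using an aminoglycoside phosphotransferase gene driven by the bla (AmpR) promoter. A short annotated lacI fragment near the end of the sequence looks like a backbone remnant rather than a functional repressor gene.

The insert, module 1E_LD5T, is a synthetic sequence introduced by Golden Gate cloning. In the feature table it appears as a coding segment of roughly 140 bp that the annotation software matched to a fragment of an Arabidopsis thaliana E-subclass PPR protein. That match reflects similarity between the designed motif and natural PPR proteins. The catalogue lists the insert as synthetic, not as plant-derived. No promoter, terminator or tag accompanies the insert, so the plasmid serves as a storage and donor vector and not as an expression construct. The record does not explain what the module name encodes in terms of position, motif type or nucleotide specificity.

According to the depositor, GRASP modules are combined by MoClo assembly to build sPPR proteins with 9, 14 or 19 motifs, each able to target an RNA sequence of the same length. This module is described as a component for assembling sPPR proteins intended for RNA editing.
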