Addgene plasmid #250451: pPR-1_1E_LD5T
Purpose: GRASP module to assemble sPPR proteins for RNA editing: module 1E_LD5T
Depositing lab: Ian Small. Depositing organization: University of Western Australia. Publication: GRASP: a modular toolkit for building synthetic pentatricopeptide repeat RNA-binding proteins. Dennis M, Low SY, Viljoen A, Pullakhandam A, Colas des Francs-Small C, Campbell-Clause L, Bond CS, Small I, Kwok van der Giezen FM. Nucleic Acids Res. 2025 Oct 28;53(20):gkaf1169. doi: 10.1093/nar/gkaf1169. PubMed 41224122.
Backbone
  Vector backbone: pAGM1311
  Backbone manufacturer: Sylvestre Marillonnet
  Vector type: Synthetic Biology
Growth in bacteria
  Bacterial resistance: Kanamycin, 50 μg/mL
  Growth temperature: 37°C
  Growth strain: DH5alpha
  Copy number: High Copy
Gene/Insert
  Gene/Insert name: 1E_LD5T
  Species: Synthetic
  Cloning method: Golden Gate
Terms and licenses: Academic/Nonprofit Terms; Industry Terms: Not Available to Industry
Depositor comments: GRASP kit for MoClo assembly of sPPR proteins is a library of 42 plasmids which can be combined to assemble sPPR proteins with 9, 14, or 19 motifs to target any RNA sequence of the same length. See the original publication for more information, and find code for analysis and script for GRASP assembly at https://github.com/farleykvdg/GRASP.
How to cite: pPR-1_1E_LD5T was a gift from Ian Small (Addgene plasmid # 250451 ; http://n2t.net/addgene:250451 ; RRID:Addgene_250451)
