>Addgene plasmid #250451 | pPR-1_1E_LD5T | depositor partial sequence | sequence record 494167 | 1E_LD5T
TGAACTTTTCGACAAAATGCCAGAGCGTGACGTTGTTTCTTGGACCGCAATGATCTCTGGATATGCACAG
AACGGTAGAATCGACGAAGCTAGAGAACTCTTC
